Addgene plasmid #64511: FRP1483
Purpose: Expresses destabilized Ametrine in yeast.
Depositing lab: Joerg Stelling. Depositing organization: ETH Zurich (Swiss Federal Institute of Technology). Publication: A shuttle vector series for precise genetic engineering of Saccharomyces cerevisiae. Gnugge R, Liphardt T, Rudolf F. Yeast. 2015 Dec 9. doi: 10.1002/yea.3144. PubMed 26647923.
Backbone
  Vector backbone: pRG205
  Backbone manufacturer: Robert Gnuegge
  Backbone size w/o insert (bp): 4646
  Total vector size (bp): 6553
  Vector type: Yeast Expression
  Selectable markers: LEU2
Growth in bacteria
  Bacterial resistance: Ampicillin, 100 μg/mL
  Growth temperature: 37°C
  Growth strain: DH5alpha
  Copy number: High Copy
Gene/Insert
  Gene/Insert name: Ametrine-ADH1-tail
  Species: Synthetic
  Insert size (bp): 2003
  Promoter: TDH3
  Cloning method: Restriction Enzyme; 5′ cloning site SacI (not destroyed); 3′ cloning site KpnI (not destroyed)
  Sequencing primers: 5′ T7; 3′ T3
Terms and licenses: Academic/Nonprofit Terms; Industry Terms: Not Available to Industry
How to cite: FRP1483 was a gift from Joerg Stelling (Addgene plasmid # 64511 ; http://n2t.net/addgene:64511 ; RRID:Addgene_64511)
