[The description below was written by a language model from this plasmid's Addgene catalogue record and pLannotate feature annotations shown in this document.]
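Description:
FRP1483 is a 6,553 bp yeast expression plasmid built on the pRG205 backbone, a member of a shuttle vector series designed for precise genetic engineering of Saccharomyces cerevisiae. In E. coli it is maintained at high copy through a ColE1/pUC-type origin and selected with ampicillin via the β-lactamase gene and its native promoter. In yeast, selection relies on the LEU2 auxotrophic marker, present with its own promoter, which complements leucine auxotrophy. The feature table shows no yeast replication origin (no 2μ or CEN/ARS element). Together with a short LEU2 promoter fragment and a fragment of a neighbouring yeast open reading frame lying apart from the marker, this is compatible with an integrative design, although the record does not state the mode of maintenance explicitly.

The payload, cloned between SacI and KpnI sites, is a cassette in which the strong constitutive TDH3 (GAP) promoter drives mAmetrine, a monomeric, rapidly maturing, long-Stokes-shift fluorescent protein derived from Aequorea victoria GFP. Downstream of the fluorescent protein coding region lies a short fragment of the yeast ADH1 coding sequence, the "ADH1 tail" in the insert name, and the unit is closed by the CYC1 transcription terminator. The stated purpose is expression of destabilized Ametrine, which suggests the ADH1-derived tail is the destabilizing element, though the record does not describe the mechanism. Remnants of a pBluescript-type cloning region (lacZα fragment, lac operator, T7 and T3 promoters) flank the cassette and provide sequencing primer sites. A reporter with shortened lifetime of this kind is generally useful for following dynamic changes in gene expression in yeast.
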