Features (pLannotate 1.2.2; 17 found; start..end, strand, type, name):
    354..1448    -  CDS            LEU2: 3-isopropylmalate dehydrogenase, required for leucine biosynthesis; S. cerevisiae LEU2; yeast auxotrophic marker
   1449..1854    -  promoter       LEU2 promoter: S. cerevisiae LEU2
   2007..2085    -  CDS            lacZα (fragment): LacZα fragment of β-galactosidase; lacZ fragment
   2088..2106    +  promoter       T7 promoter: promoter for bacteriophage T7 RNA polymerase
   2226..2892    +  promoter       GAP promoter: S. cerevisiae TDH3; promoter for glyceraldehyde-3-phosphate dehydrogenase
   2892..2936    +  misc_feature   MCS (fragment): pBluescript multiple cloning site
   2944..3657    +  CDS            mAmetrine: mAmetrine is a basic (constitutively fluorescent) long stokes shift fluorescent protein published in 2008, derived from Aequorea victoria. It is reported to be a very rapidly-maturing monomer with moderate acid sensitivity.
   3709..3840    +  CDS            ADH1 (fragment): ADH1_YEAST - Also known as ADC1. Experimental evidence at protein level: Swiss-Prot protein existence level 1. This isozyme preferentially catalyzes the conversion of primary unbranched alcohols to their corresponding aldehydes. Also shows activity toward secondary alcohols. From Saccharomyces cerevisiae (strain ATCC 204508 / S288c) (Baker's yeast).
   3875..4124    +  terminator     CYC1 terminator: S. cerevisiae CYC1; transcription terminator for CYC1
   4246..4263    -  promoter       LEU2 promoter (fragment): S. cerevisiae LEU2
   4287..4305    -  promoter       T3 promoter: promoter for bacteriophage T3 RNA polymerase
   4350..4366    -  protein_bind   lac operator: The lac repressor binds to the lac operator to inhibit transcription in E. coli. This inhibition can be relieved by adding lactose or isopropyl-β-D-thiogalactopyranoside (IPTG). lac repressor encoded by lacI
   4446..4550    -  CDS            YC021_YEAST (fragment): Protein predicted: Swiss-Prot protein existence level 4. From Saccharomyces cerevisiae (strain ATCC 204508 / S288c) (Baker's yeast).
   4562..4613    -  CDS            lacI (fragment): lac repressor; lacI; The lac repressor binds to the lac operator to inhibit transcription in E. coli. This inhibition can be relieved by adding lactose or isopropyl-β-D-thiogalactopyranoside (IPTG).
   4796..5384    -  rep_origin     ori: high-copy-number ColE1/pMB1/pBR322/pUC origin of replication
   5563..6423    -  CDS            AmpR: β-lactamase; bla; confers resistance to ampicillin, carbenicillin, and related antibiotics
   6424..6528    -  promoter       AmpR promoter: bla
>Addgene plasmid #64511 | FRP1483 | depositor full sequence | sequence record 108425 | FRP1483 sequence 6553 bps
GACGTCGAAAGAACGCGGCATTAGCAACATTTGCGAAGCGAACGATTTTGCGAACTGCTATTAATTAACT
CTGGCGCGCCTAACTTTTTGTGTGGTGCCCTCCTCCTTGTCAATATTAATGTTAAAGTGCAATTCTTTTT
CCTTATCACGTTGAGCCATTAGTATCAATTTGCTTACCTGTATTCCTTTACATCCTCCTTTTTCTCCTTC
TTGATAAATGTATGTAGATTGCGTATATAGTTTCGTCTACCCTATGAACATATTCCATTTTGTAATTTCG
TGTCGCATATGTTTCTATTATGAATTTCATTTATAAAGTTTATGTACAAATATCATAAAAAAAGAGAATC
TTTTTAAGCAAGGATTTTCTTAACTTCTTCGGCGACAGCATCACCGACTTCGGTGGTACTGTTGGAACCA
CCTAAATCACCAGTTCTGATACCTGCATCCAAAACCTTTTTAACTGCATCTTCAATGGCCTTACCTTCTT
CAGGCAAGTTCAATGACAATTTCAACATCATTGCAGCAGACAAGATAGTGGCGATAGGGTTGACCTTATT
CTTTGGCAAATCTGGAGCAGAACCGTGGCATGGTTCGTACAAACCAAATGCGGTGTTCTTGTCTGGCAAA
GAGGCCAAGGACGCAGATGGCAACAAACCCAAGGAACCTGGGATAACGGAGGCTTCATCGGAGATGATGT
CACCAAACATGTTGCTGGTGATTATAATACCATTTAGGTGGGTTGGGTTCTTAACTAGGATCATGGCGGC
AGAATCAATCAATTGATGTTGAACCTTCAATGTAGGAAATTCGTTCTTGATGGTTTCCTCCACAGTTTTT
CTCCATAATCTTGAAGAGGCCAAAACATTAGCTTTATCCAAGGACCAAATAGGCAATGGTGGCTCATGTT
GTAGGGCCATGAAAGCGGCCATTCTTGTGATTCTTTGCACTTCTGGAACGGTGTATTGTTCACTATCCCA
AGCGACACCATCACCATCGTCTTCCTTTCTCTTACCAAAGTAAATACCTCCCACTAATTCTCTGACAACA
ACGAAGTCAGTACCTTTAGCAAATTGTGGCTTGATTGGAGATAAGTCTAAAAGAGAGTCGGATGCAAAGT
TACATGGTCTTAAGTTGGCGTACAATTGAAGTTCTTTACGGATTTTTAGTAAACCTTGTTCAGGTCTAAC
ACTACCAGTACCCCATTTAGGACCACCCACAGCACCTAACAAAACGGCATCAGCCTTCTTGGAGGCTTCC
AGCGCCTCATCTGGAAGTGGAACACCTGTAGCATCGATAGCAGCACCACCAATTAAATGATTTTGGAAAT
CGAACTTGACATTGGAACGAACATCAGAAATAGCTTTAAGAACCTTAATGGCTTCGGCTGTGATTTCTTG
ACCAACGTGGTCACCTGGCAAAACGACGATCTTCTTAGGGGCAGACATTAGAATGGTATATCCTTGAAAT
ATATATATATATTGCTGAAATGTAAAAGGTAAGAAAAGTTAGAAAGTAAGACGATTGCTAACCACCTATT
GGAAAAAACAATAGGTCCTTAAATAATATTGTCAACTTCAAGTATTGTGATGCAAGCATTTAGTCATGAA
CGCTTCTCTATTCTATATGAAAAGCCGGTTCCGGCGCTCTCACCTTTCCTTTTTCTCCCAATTTTTCAGT
TGAAAAAGGTATATGCGTCAGGCGACCTCTGAAATTAACAAAAAATTTCCAGTCATCGAATTTGATTCTG
TGCGATAGCGCCCCTGTGTGTTCTCGTTATGTTGAGGAAAAAAATAATGGTTGCTAAGAGATTCGAACTC
TTGCATCTTACGATACCTGAGTATTCCCACAGTTAACTGCGGTCAAGATATTTCTTGAATCAGGCGCCTT
AGACCGCTCGGCCAAACAACCAATTACTTGTTGAGAAATAGAGTATAATTATCCTATAAATATAACGTTT
TTGAACACACATGAACAAGGAAGTACAGGACAATTGATTTTCGATCGGATGTGCTGCAAGGCGATTAAGT
TGGGTAACGCCAGGGTTTTCCCAGTCACGACGTTGTAAAACGACGGCCAGTGAATTGTAATACGACTCAC
TATAGGGCGAATTGGAGAAACAGAATAATATATAAACCTGTATAATATAACCTTGAAGACTATATTTCTT
TTCGCGGCCGCCTATAGGGCGAATTGGAGCTCCCGCTCTAGACAGTTCGAGTTTATCATTATCAATACTG
CCATTTCAAAGAATACGTAAATAATTAATAGTAGTGATTTTCCTAACTTTATTTAGTCAAAAAATTAGCC
TTTTAATTCTGCTGTAACCCGTACATGCCCAAAATAGGGGGCGGGTTACACAGAATATATAACATCGTAG
GTGTCTGGGTGAACAGTTTATTCCTGGCATCCACTAAATATAATGGAGCCCGCTTTTTAAGCTGGCATCC
AGAAAAAAAAAGAATCCCAGCACCAAAATATTGTTTTCTTCACCAACCATCAGTTCATAGGTCCATTCTC
TTAGCGCAACTACAGAGAACAGGGGCACAAACAGGCAAAAAACGGGCACAACCTCAATGGAGTGATGCAA
CCTGCCTGGAGTAAATGATGACACAAGGCAATTGACCCACGCATGTATCTATCTCATTTTCTTACACCTT
CTATTACCTTCTGCTCTCTCTGATTTGGAAAAAGCTGAAAAAAAAGGTTGAAACCAGTTCCCTGAAATTA
TTCCCCTACTTGACTAATAAGTATATAAAGACGGTAGGTATTGATTGTAATTCTGTAAATCTATTTCTTA
AACTTCTTAAATTCTACTTTTATAGTTAGTCTTTTTTTTAGTTTTAAAACACCAAGAACTTAGTTTCGAA
TAAACACACATAAACAAACAAAACTAGTGGAACCCCCGGGCTGCAGGAATTCGATATCAAGCTTATGAGA
TCTGTTTCCAAGGGTGAAGAATTATTCACTGGTGTTGTTCCAATCTTGGTTGAATTGGATGGTGATGTTA
ACGGTCACAAGTTTTCTGTTAGAGGTGAAGGTGAAGGTGATGCTACTAATGGTAAATTGACCTTGAAGTT
CATCTGCACCTCTGGTAAGTTGCCAGTTCCATGGCCAACTTTGGTTACTACTTTGTCTTATGGTGTTCAA
TGCTTCGCTAGATACCCAGATCATATGAAGCAACACGATTTCTTCAAATCCGCTATGCCAGAAGGTTACG
TTCAAGAAAGAACCATCTCTTTCAAGGATGACGGTTCTTATAGAACTAGAGCCGAAGTTAAGTTCGAAGG
TGATACCTTGGTTAACAGAATCGAATTGAAGGGTATCGACTTCAAAGAAGATGGTAACATCTTGGGTCAT
AAGTTGGAATACAACATGAACGTTTGGGATGCTTACATTACCGCTGATAAGCAAAAGAACGGTATTAAGG
CCAACTTCAAGATCGAACACAATGTTGAAGATGGTGGTGTACAATTGGCTGATGCTTATCAACAAAACAC
CCCAATTGGTGATGGTTCAGTTTTGTTGCCAGATAACCATTACTTGTCCTTCCAATCCAAGTTGTTCAAG
GACCCAAACGAACAAAGAGATCACATGGTCTTGTTGGAATTTGTTACTGCTGCTGGTATTACTCCAGGTA
TGGATGAATTATACAAAGGATCCACTTGGTCTACTGTTAGAAGATCCGGTTTGGAAACTCAATTCAGAGC
TTTGGACTTCTTCGCCAGAGGTTTGGTCAAGTCTCCAATCAAGGTTGTCGGCTTGTCTACCTTGCCAGAA
ATTTACGAAAAGATGGAAAAGGGTCAAATCGTTGGTAGATACGTTGTTGACACTTCTAAATAACTCGAGA
CAGGCCCCTTTTCCTTTGTCTATATCATGTAATTAGTTATGTCACGCTTACATTCACGCCCTCCTCCCAC
ATCCGCTCTAACCGAAAAGGAAGGAGTTAGACAACCTGAAGTCTAGGTCCCTATTTATTTTTTTTAATAG
TTATGTTAGTATTAAGAACGTTATTTATATTTCAAATTTTTCTTTTTTTTCTGTACAAACGCGTGTACGC
ATGTAACATTATACTGAAAACCTTGCTTGAGAAGGTTTTGGGACGCTCGAAGGCTTTAATTTGCAAGGTT
CGCAGTTTACACTCTCATCGTCGCTCTCATCATCGCTTCCGTTGTTGTTTTCCTTAGTAGCGTCTGCTTG
GTACCCAGCTTCGGCCGTATTTACAGATAACGATGTCGTTATTATATATATATATATATATTGTCACTTG
TACCCAGCTTTTGTTCCCTTTAGTGAGGGTTAATTTCGAGCTTGGCGTAATCATGGTCATAGCTGTTTCC
TGTGTGAAATTGTTATCCGCTCACAACAGCTGTAATATATAGTAGTAACCTGAAAAATAGTCAATGCCCG
TGGTTCATTTGCCAATAGAACAGTCGATGTGATCAATGTACACGAAAGTCAATATAAAATATCCAAATAG
CCAATGGTGTCAGGACGGCTAAGGCAAATGCAACTTTGAAATACTTATTCGGTTTGCATCTTGGCGCGCC
TCTTCCTGCAGGCATTAATGAATCGGCCAACGCGCGGGGAGAGGCGGTTTGCGTATTGGGCGCTCTTCCG
CTTCCTCGCTCACTGACTCGCTGCGCTCGGTCGTTCGGCTGCGGCGAGCGGTATCAGCTCACTCAAAGGC
GGTAATACGGTTATCCACAGAATCAGGGGATAACGCAGGAAAGAACATGTGAGCAAAAGGCCAGCAAAAG
GCCAGGAACCGTAAAAAGGCCGCGTTGCTGGCGTTTTTCCATAGGCTCCGCCCCCCTGACGAGCATCACA
AAAATCGACGCTCAAGTCAGAGGTGGCGAAACCCGACAGGACTATAAAGATACCAGGCGTTTCCCCCTGG
AAGCTCCCTCGTGCGCTCTCCTGTTCCGACCCTGCCGCTTACCGGATACCTGTCCGCCTTTCTCCCTTCG
GGAAGCGTGGCGCTTTCTCATAGCTCACGCTGTAGGTATCTCAGTTCGGTGTAGGTCGTTCGCTCCAAGC
TGGGCTGTGTGCACGAACCCCCCGTTCAGCCCGACCGCTGCGCCTTATCCGGTAACTATCGTCTTGAGTC
CAACCCGGTAAGACACGACTTATCGCCACTGGCAGCAGCCACTGGTAACAGGATTAGCAGAGCGAGGTAT
GTAGGCGGTGCTACAGAGTTCTTGAAGTGGTGGCCTAACTACGGCTACACTAGAAGAACAGTATTTGGTA
TCTGCGCTCTGCTGAAGCCAGTTACCTTCGGAAAAAGAGTTGGTAGCTCTTGATCCGGCAAACAAACCAC
CGCTGGTAGCGGTGGTTTTTTTGTTTGCAAGCAGCAGATTACGCGCAGAAAAAAAGGATCTCAAGAAGAT
CCTTTGATCTTTTGTTTAAACCTACGGGGTCTGACGCTCAGTGGAACGAAAACTCACGTTAAGGGATTTT
GGTCATGAGATTATCAAAAAGGATCTTCACCTAGATCCTTTTAAATTAAAAATGAAGTTTTAAATCAATC
TAAAGTATATATGAGTAAACTTGGTCTGACAGTTACCAATGCTTAATCAGTGAGGCACCTATCTCAGCGA
TCTGTCTATTTCGTTCATCCATAGTTGCCTGACTCCCCGTCGTGTAGATAACTACGATACGGGAGGGCTT
ACCATCTGGCCCCAGTGCTGCAATGATACCGCGAGACCCACGCTCACCGGCTCCAGATTTATCAGCAATA
AACCAGCCAGCCGGAAGGGCCGAGCGCAGAAGTGGTCCTGCAACTTTATCCGCCTCCATCCAGTCTATTA
ATTGTTGCCGGGAAGCTAGAGTAAGTAGTTCGCCAGTTAATAGTTTGCGCAACGTTGTTGCCATTGCTAC
AGGCATCGTGGTGTCACGCTCGTCGTTTGGTATGGCTTCATTCAGCTCCGGTTCCCAACGATCAAGGCGA
GTTACATGATCCCCCATGTTGTGCAAAAAAGCGGTTAGCTCCTTCGGTCCTCCGATGGTTGTCAGAAGTA
AGTTGGCCGCAGTGTTATCACTCATGGTTATGGCAGCACTGCATAATTCTCTTACTGTCATGCCATCCGT
AAGATGCTTTTCTGTGACTGGTGAGTACTCAACCAAGTCATTCTGAGAATAGTGTATGCGGCGACCGAGT
TGCTCTTGCCCGGCGTCAATACGGGATAATACCGCGCCACATAGCAGAACTTTAAAAGTGCTCATCATTG
GAAAACGTTCTTCGGGGCGAAAACTCTCAAGGATCTTACCGCTGTTGAGATCCAGTTCGATGTAACCCAC
TCGTGCACCCAACTGATCTTCAGCATCTTTTACTTTCACCAGCGTTTCTGGGTGAGCAAAAACAGGAAGG
CAAAATGCCGCAAAAAAGGGAATAAGGGCGACACGGAAATGTTGAATACTCATACTCTTCCTTTTTCAAT
ATTATTGAAGCATTTATCAGGGTTATTGTCTCATGAGCGGATACATATTTGAATGTATTTAGAAAAATAA
ACAAATAGGGGTTCCGCGCACATTTCCCCGAAAAGTGCCACCT
