>Addgene plasmid #64511 | FRP1483 | addgene partial sequence | sequence record 111480 | DK060425_1 5'-TCCTTAAACCTGTCTTGTAA-3'
GTCGAAAGAACGCGGCATTAGCAACATTTGCGAAGCGAACGATTTTGCGAACTGCTATTAATTAACTCTG
GCGCGCCTAACTTTTTGTGTGGTGCCCTCCTCCTTGTCAATATTAATGTTAAAGTGCAATTCTTTTTCCT
TATCACGTTGAGCCATTAGTATCAATTTGCTTACCTGTATTCCTTTACATCCTCCTTTTTCTCCTTCTTG
ATAAATGTATGTAGATTGCGTATATAGTTTCGTCTACCCTATGAACATATTCCATTTTGTAATTTCGTGT
CGCATATGTTTCTATTATGAATTTCATTTATAAAGTTTATGTACAAATATCATAAAAAAAGAGAATCTTT
TTAAGCAAGGATTTTCTTAACTTCTTCGGCGACAGCATCACCGACTTCGGTGGTACTGTTGGAACCACCT
AAATCACCAGTTCTGATACCTGCATCCAAAACCTTTTTAACTGCATCTTCAATGGCCTTACCTTCTTCAG
GCAAGTTCAATGACAATTTCAACATCATTGCAGCAGACAAGATAGTGGCGATAGGGTTGACCTTATTCTT
TGGCAAATCTGGAGCAGAACCGTGGCATGGTTCGTACAAACCAAATGCGGTGTTCTTGTCTGGCAAAGAG
GCCAAGGACGCAGATGGCAACAAACCCAAGGAACCTGGGATAACGGAGGCTTCATCGGAGATGATGTCAC
CAAACATGTTGCTGGTGATTATAATACCATTTAGGTGGGTTGGGTTCTTAACTAGGATCATGGCGGCAGA
ATCAATCAATTGATGTTGAACCTTCAATGTAGGAAATTCGTTCTTGATGGTTTCCTCCACAGTTTTTCTC
CATAATCTTGAAGAGGCCAAAACATTAGCTTTATCCAAGGACCAAATAGGCAATGGTGGCTCATGTTGTA
GGGCCATGAAAGCGGCCATTCTTGTGATTCTTTGCACTTCTGGAACGGTGTATTGTTCACTATCCCAAGC
GACACCATCACCATCGTCTTCCTTTCTCTTACCAAAGTAAATACCTCCCACTAATTCTCTGACAACAACG
AAGTCAGTACCTTTAGCAAATTGTGGCTTGATTGGAGA
