>Addgene plasmid #64511 | FRP1483 | addgene partial sequence | sequence record 111481 | GPDpro-F 5'-CGGTAGGTATTGATTGTAATTCTG-3'
TTCTTAAACTTCTTAAATTCTACTTTTATAGTTAGTCTTTTTTTTAGTTTTAAAACACCAAGAACTTAGT
TTCGAATAAACACACATAAACAAACAAAACTAGTGGAACCCCCGGGCTGCAGGAATTCGATATCAAGCTT
ATGAGATCTGTTTCCAAGGGTGAAGAATTATTCACTGGTGTTGTTCCAATCTTGGTTGAATTGGATGGTG
ATGTTAACGGTCACAAGTTTTCTGTTAGAGGTGAAGGTGAAGGTGATGCTACTAATGGTAAATTGACCTT
GAAGTTCATCTGCACCTCTGGTAAGTTGCCAGTTCCATGGCCAACTTTGGTTACTACTTTGTCTTATGGT
GTTCAATGCTTCGCTAGATACCCAGATCATATGAAGCAACACGATTTCTTCAAATCCGCTATGCCAGAAG
GTTACGTTCAAGAAAGAACCATCTCTTTCAAGGATGACGGTTCTTATAGAACTAGAGCCGAAGTTAAGTT
CGAAGGTGATACCTTGGTTAACAGAATCGAATTGAAGGGTATCGACTTCAAAGAAGATGGTAACATCTTG
GGTCATAAGTTGGAATACAACATGAACGTTTGGGATGCTTACATTACCGCTGATAAGCAAAAGAACGGTA
TTAAGGCCAACTTCAAGATCGAACACAATGTTGAAGATGGTGGTGTACAATTGGCTGATGCTTATCAACA
AAACACCCCAATTGGTGATGGTTCAGTTTTGTTGCCAGATAACCATTACTTGTCCTTCCAATCCAAGTTG
TTCAAGGACCCAAACGAACAAAGAGATCACATGGTCTTGTTGGAATTTGTTACTGCTGCTGGTATTACTC
CAGGTATGGATGAATTATACAAAGGATCCACTTGGTCTACTGTTAGAAGATCCGGTTTGGAAACTCAATT
CAGAGCTTTGGACTTCTTCGCCAGAGGTTTGGTCAAGTCTCCAATCAAGGTTGTCGGCTTGTCTACCTTG
CCAGAAATTTACGAAAAGATGGAAAAGGGTCAAATCGTTGGTAGATACG
