>Addgene plasmid #64511 | FRP1483 | addgene partial sequence | sequence record 111482 | M13pUC-Rev 5'-AGCGGATAACAATTTCACACAGG-3'
GACCATGATTACGCCAAGCTCGAAATTAACCCTCACTAAAGGGAACAAAAGCTGGGTACAAGTGACAATA
TATATATATATATATAATAACGACATCGTTATCTGTAAATACGGCCGAAGCTGGGTACCAAGCAGACGCT
ACTAAGGAAAACAACAACGGAAGCGATGATGAGAGCGACGATGAGAGTGTAAACTGCGAACCTTGCAAAT
TAAAGCCTTCGAGCGTCCCAAAACCTTCTCAAGCAAGGTTTTCAGTATAATGTTACATGCGTACACGCGT
TTGTACAGAAAAAAAAGAAAAATTTGAAATATAAATAACGTTCTTAATACTAACATAACTATTAAAAAAA
ATAAATAGGGACCTAGACTTCAGGTTGTCTAACTCCTTCCTTTTCGGTTAGAGCGGATGTGGGAGGAGGG
CGTGAATGTAAGCGTGACATAACTAATTACATGATATAGACAAAGGAAAAGGGGCCTGTCTCGAGTTATT
TAGAAGTGTCAACAACGTATCTACCAACGATTTGACCCTTTTCCATCTTTTCGTAAATTTCTGGCAAGGT
AGACAAGCCGACAACCTTGATTGGAGACTTGACCAAACCTCTGGCGAAGAAGTCCAAAGCTCTGAATTGA
GTTTCCAAACCGGATCTTCTAACAGTAGACCAAGTGGATCCTTTGTATAATTCATCCATACCTGGAGTAA
TACCAGCAGCAGTAACAAATTCCAACAAGACCATGTGATCTCTTTGTTCGTTTGGGTCCTTGAACAACTT
GGATTGGAAGGACAAGTAATGGTTATCTGGCAACAAAACTGAACCATCACCAATTGGGGTGTTTTGTTGA
TAAGCATCAGCCAATTGTACACCACCATCTTCAACATTGTGTTCGATCTTGAAGTTGGCCTTAATACCGT
TCTTTTGCTTATCAGCGGTAATGTAAGCATCCCAAACGTTCATGTTGTATTCCAACTTATGACCCAAGAT
GTTACCATCTTCTTTGAAGTCGATACCCTTCAATTCGATTCTGTTAACCAAGGTATCACCTTCGAACTTA
ACTTCGGCTCTAGTTCTATAAGAACCGTCATCCTTGAA
